Addgene plasmid #72387: pJK614
Purpose: Produces Escherichia coli glycinamide ribonucleotide synthetase (EcPurDH6)
Depositing lab: T. J. Kappock. Depositing organization: Purdue University.
Backbone
  Vector backbone: pET23a
  Backbone size w/o insert (bp): 3666
  Total vector size (bp): 4880
  Vector type: Bacterial Expression
  Selectable markers: URA3
Growth in bacteria
  Bacterial resistance: Ampicillin, 100 μg/mL
  Growth temperature: 37°C
  Growth strain: DH5alpha
  Copy number: High Copy
Gene/Insert
  Gene/Insert name: phosphoribosylamine-glycine ligase (alt names: purD; ECD_03882; glycinamide ribonucleotide synthetase)
  Species: Escherichia coli BL21(DE3)
  Mutation: contains 4 silent mutations in codons 9-11 and 423 to facilitate PCR amplification
  GenBank ID: ACT45674.1
  Promoter: T7
  Tag / fusion protein: His6 (C terminal on backbone)
  Cloning method: Restriction Enzyme; 5′ cloning site NdeI (not destroyed); 3′ cloning site XhoI (not destroyed)
  Sequencing primers: 5′ T7 promoter; 3′ T7 terminator
Terms and licenses: Academic/Nonprofit Terms; Industry Terms: Not Available to Industry
How to cite: pJK614 was a gift from T. J. Kappock (Addgene plasmid # 72387 ; http://n2t.net/addgene:72387 ; RRID:Addgene_72387)
