[The description below was written by a language model from this plasmid's Addgene catalogue record and pLannotate feature annotations shown in this document.]
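Description:
pJK614 is a bacterial expression plasmid built on the pET23a backbone for producing Escherichia coli glycinamide ribonucleotide synthetase (phosphoribosylamine-glycine ligase, PurD) with a C-terminal hexahistidine tag, a product the depositor calls EcPurDH6. The purD coding sequence, taken from E. coli BL21(DE3), was inserted between the NdeI and XhoI sites, both of which remain intact. It carries four silent mutations, in codons 9–11 and 423, that were introduced to facilitate PCR amplification and leave the protein sequence unchanged. Transcription is driven by a bacteriophage T7 promoter, translation initiates from the efficient T7 gene 10 ribosome binding site, and a T7 terminator closes the cassette. Expression therefore requires a host that supplies T7 RNA polymerase. No lac operator or lacI gene is annotated in the feature table. The His tag is supplied by the backbone immediately downstream of XhoI. The automated annotation labels it as a fragment of a 9xHis tag, but its 18-nucleotide length corresponds to six histidines. The short "SET1" fragment called just after it lies beyond the tag and is probably an annotation artefact of T7-derived vector sequence rather than a functional fusion.

The 4,880 bp plasmid is maintained through a ColE1/pMB1-type origin and selected with ampicillin via the β-lactamase gene and its native promoter. An f1 origin is also present and allows single-stranded DNA production. The table also annotates pBR322-derived bom and rop elements, although the catalogue lists the plasmid as high copy. The catalogue names URA3 as a selectable marker, but no such gene appears in the feature table, so this entry seems to be erroneous. The construct is suited to overexpressing PurD and purifying it by metal-affinity chromatography, for example for enzymological or structural studies of purine biosynthesis.
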