Features (pLannotate 1.2.2; 13 found; start..end, strand, type, name):
     12..467     +  rep_origin     f1 ori (sequence partly withheld): f1 bacteriophage origin of replication; arrow indicates direction of (+) strand synthesis
    494..598     +  promoter       AmpR promoter: bla
    599..1459    +  CDS            AmpR: β-lactamase; bla; confers resistance to ampicillin, carbenicillin, and related antibiotics
   1630..2218    +  rep_origin     ori: high-copy-number ColE1/pMB1/pBR322/pUC origin of replication
   2404..2546    -  misc_feature   bom: basis of mobility region from pBR322
   2648..2839    -  CDS            rop: Rop protein, which maintains plasmids at low copy number; rop
   2856..3236    +  CDS            YPB1_ECOLX: Protein predicted: Swiss-Prot protein existence level 4. From Escherichia coli.
   3348..3366    +  promoter       T7 promoter: promoter for bacteriophage T7 RNA polymerase
   3398..3420    +  RBS            RBS: efficient ribosome binding site from bacteriophage T7 gene 10 (Olins and Rangwala, 1989)
   3428..4714    +  CDS            purD: PUR2_ECOLI - Experimental evidence at protein level: Swiss-Prot protein existence level 1. From Escherichia coli (strain K12).
   4724..4741    +  CDS            9xHis (fragment): 9xHis affinity tag
   4751..4800    +  CDS            SET1 (fragment): solubility-enhancement tag derived from T7 phage gene 10B
   4808..4855    +  terminator     T7 terminator: transcription terminator for bacteriophage T7 RNA polymerase
>Addgene plasmid #72387 | pJK614 | depositor full sequence | sequence record 133927 | pJK614 sequence 4880 bps
TGGCGAATGGG
[124 nt withheld, positions 12-135]
C
[91 nt withheld, positions 137-227]
A
[49 nt withheld, positions 229-277]
CCTTTGACGTTGGAGTCCACGTTCTTT
[37 nt withheld, positions 305-341]
ACCCTATCTCGGTCTATTCTTTTGATTTATAAGGGATTTTGCCGATTTCGGCCTATTGGTTAAAAAATGA
GCTGATTTAACAAAAATTTAACGCGAATTTTAACAAAATATTAACGTTTACAATTTCAGGTGGCACTTTT
CGGGGAAATGTGCGCGGAACCCCTATTTGTTTATTTTTCTAAATACATTCAAATATGTATCCGCTCATGA
GACAATAACCCTGATAAATGCTTCAATAATATTGAAAAAGGAAGAGTATGAGTATTCAACATTTCCGTGT
CGCCCTTATTCCCTTTTTTGCGGCATTTTGCCTTCCTGTTTTTGCTCACCCAGAAACGCTGGTGAAAGTA
AAAGATGCTGAAGATCAGTTGGGTGCACGAGTGGGTTACATCGAACTGGATCTCAACAGCGGTAAGATCC
TTGAGAGTTTTCGCCCCGAAGAACGTTTTCCAATGATGAGCACTTTTAAAGTTCTGCTATGTGGCGCGGT
ATTATCCCGTATTGACGCCGGGCAAGAGCAACTCGGTCGCCGCATACACTATTCTCAGAATGACTTGGTT
GAGTACTCACCAGTCACAGAAAAGCATCTTACGGATGGCATGACAGTAAGAGAATTATGCAGTGCTGCCA
TAACCATGAGTGATAACACTGCGGCCAACTTACTTCTGACAACGATCGGAGGACCGAAGGAGCTAACCGC
TTTTTTGCACAACATGGGGGATCATGTAACTCGCCTTGATCGTTGGGAACCGGAGCTGAATGAAGCCATA
CCAAACGACGAGCGTGACACCACGATGCCTGCAGCAATGGCAACAACGTTGCGCAAACTATTAACTGGCG
AACTACTTACTCTAGCTTCCCGGCAACAATTAATAGACTGGATGGAGGCGGATAAAGTTGCAGGACCACT
TCTGCGCTCGGCCCTTCCGGCTGGCTGGTTTATTGCTGATAAATCTGGAGCCGGTGAGCGTGGGTCTCGC
GGTATCATTGCAGCACTGGGGCCAGATGGTAAGCCCTCCCGTATCGTAGTTATCTACACGACGGGGAGTC
AGGCAACTATGGATGAACGAAATAGACAGATCGCTGAGATAGGTGCCTCACTGATTAAGCATTGGTAACT
GTCAGACCAAGTTTACTCATATATACTTTAGATTGATTTAAAACTTCATTTTTAATTTAAAAGGATCTAG
GTGAAGATCCTTTTTGATAATCTCATGACCAAAATCCCTTAACGTGAGTTTTCGTTCCACTGAGCGTCAG
ACCCCGTAGAAAAGATCAAAGGATCTTCTTGAGATCCTTTTTTTCTGCGCGTAATCTGCTGCTTGCAAAC
AAAAAAACCACCGCTACCAGCGGTGGTTTGTTTGCCGGATCAAGAGCTACCAACTCTTTTTCCGAAGGTA
ACTGGCTTCAGCAGAGCGCAGATACCAAATACTGTCCTTCTAGTGTAGCCGTAGTTAGGCCACCACTTCA
AGAACTCTGTAGCACCGCCTACATACCTCGCTCTGCTAATCCTGTTACCAGTGGCTGCTGCCAGTGGCGA
TAAGTCGTGTCTTACCGGGTTGGACTCAAGACGATAGTTACCGGATAAGGCGCAGCGGTCGGGCTGAACG
GGGGGTTCGTGCACACAGCCCAGCTTGGAGCGAACGACCTACACCGAACTGAGATACCTACAGCGTGAGC
TATGAGAAAGCGCCACGCTTCCCGAAGGGAGAAAGGCGGACAGGTATCCGGTAAGCGGCAGGGTCGGAAC
AGGAGAGCGCACGAGGGAGCTTCCAGGGGGAAACGCCTGGTATCTTTATAGTCCTGTCGGGTTTCGCCAC
CTCTGACTTGAGCGTCGATTTTTGTGATGCTCGTCAGGGGGGCGGAGCCTATGGAAAAACGCCAGCAACG
CGGCCTTTTTACGGTTCCTGGCCTTTTGCTGGCCTTTTGCTCACATGTTCTTTCCTGCGTTATCCCCTGA
TTCTGTGGATAACCGTATTACCGCCTTTGAGTGAGCTGATACCGCTCGCCGCAGCCGAACGACCGAGCGC
AGCGAGTCAGTGAGCGAGGAAGCGGAAGAGCGCCTGATGCGGTATTTTCTCCTTACGCATCTGTGCGGTA
TTTCACACCGCATATATGGTGCACTCTCAGTACAATCTGCTCTGATGCCGCATAGTTAAGCCAGTATACA
CTCCGCTATCGCTACGTGACTGGGTCATGGCTGCGCCCCGACACCCGCCAACACCCGCTGACGCGCCCTG
ACGGGCTTGTCTGCTCCCGGCATCCGCTTACAGACAAGCTGTGACCGTCTCCGGGAGCTGCATGTGTCAG
AGGTTTTCACCGTCATCACCGAAACGCGCGAGGCAGCTGCGGTAAAGCTCATCAGCGTGGTCGTGAAGCG
ATTCACAGATGTCTGCCTGTTCATCCGCGTCCAGCTCGTTGAGTTTCTCCAGAAGCGTTAATGTCTGGCT
TCTGATAAAGCGGGCCATGTTAAGGGCGGTTTTTTCCTGTTTGGTCACTGATGCCTCCGTGTAAGGGGGA
TTTCTGTTCATGGGGGTAATGATACCGATGAAACGAGAGAGGATGCTCACGATACGGGTTACTGATGATG
AACATGCCCGGTTACTGGAACGTTGTGAGGGTAAACAACTGGCGGTATGGATGCGGCGGGACCAGAGAAA
AATCACTCAGGGTCAATGCCAGCGCTTCGTTAATACAGATGTAGGTGTTCCACAGGGTAGCCAGCAGCAT
CCTGCGATGCAGATCCGGAACATAATGGTGCAGGGCGCTGACTTCCGCGTTTCCAGACTTTACGAAACAC
GGAAACCGAAGACCATTCATGTTGTTGCTCAGGTCGCAGACGTTTTGCAGCAGCAGTCGCTTCACGTTCG
CTCGCGTATCGGTGATTCATTCTGCTAACCAGTAAGGCAACCCCGCCAGCCTAGCCGGGTCCTCAACGAC
AGGAGCACGATCATGCGCACCCGTGGCCAGGACCCAACGCTGCCCGAGATCTCGATCCCGCGAAATTAAT
ACGACTCACTATAGGGAGACCACAACGGTTTCCCTCTAGAAATAATTTTGTTTAACTTTAAGAAGGAGAT
ATACATATGAAAGTATTAGTGATTGGTAACGGAGGACGTGAGCACGCGCTGGCCTGGAAAGCGGCGCAGT
CGCCGCTGGTTGAAACTGTTTTTGTTGCTCCGGGTAATGCAGGCACTGCGCTGGAACCCGCGCTACAGAA
CGTCGCTATCGGCGTAACCGATATCCCGGCGCTGTTGGATTTCGCACAAAACGAAAAGATTGATCTGACC
ATCGTCGGCCCGGAAGCGCCGCTGGTGAAAGGCGTGGTCGATATCTTCCGCGCCGCCGGGCTGAAAATCT
TCGGCCCAACCGCAGGTGCGGCCCAACTGGAAGGCTCAAAAGCGTTTACCAAAGATTTCCTGGCCCGCCA
TAAGATCCCTACGGCGGAATACCAGAACTTCACCGAGGTAGAACCTGCGCTGGCGTATCTGCGTGAGAAA
GGCGCGCCAATCGTCATTAAAGCGGACGGTCTGGCTGCCGGGAAAGGCGTTATCGTGGCGATGACGCTGG
AAGAAGCGGAAGCGGCTGTTCACGATATGCTGGCGGGCAACGCTTTTGGCGACGCGGGTCATCGCATCGT
TATCGAAGAGTTCCTCGATGGCGAAGAAGCGAGCTTTATCGTGATGGTGGACGGAGAGCATGTGCTGCCG
ATGGCTACCAGCCAGGATCACAAACGCGTAGGCGATAAAGATACCGGACCAAACACCGGCGGGATGGGCG
CTTACTCCCCCGCGCCGGTAGTAACCGATGAAGTTCATCAGCGCACCATGGAACGTATCATCTGGCCAAC
CGTGAAAGGCATGGCGGCGGAAGGCAACACCTACACCGGTTTTCTCTACGCGGGCCTGATGATCGACAAA
CAGGGCAATCCGAAGGTTATCGAATTTAACTGCCGCTTTGGCGATCCGGAAACCCAGCCGATTATGCTGC
GCATGAAGTCCGATCTGGTTGAGCTCTGCCTGGCAGCCTGTGAAGGGAAGCTGGACGAGAAAACATCCGA
GTGGGATGAACGCGCTTCTCTCGGCGTGGTGATGGCTGCGGGTGGATATCCGGGCGATTACCGCACCGGT
GATGTGATCCACGGCCTGCCGCTGGAAGAAGTGGAAGACGGCAAAGTGTTCCATGCAGGCACAAAACTGG
CGGATGACGAGCAGGTAGTGACCAGCGGCGGGCGCGTACTGTGCGTCACCGCGCTGGGTCATACCGTGGC
AGAAGCGCAGAAACGCGCTTATGCCTTAATGACCGATATTCACTGGGACGACTGCTTCTGCCGGAAAGAT
ATCGGCTGGCGCGCTATCGAACGCGAGCAGAACTCACTCGAGCACCACCACCACCACCACTGAGATCCGG
CTGCTAACAAAGCCCGAAAGGAAGCTGAGTTGGCTGCTGCCACCGCTGAGCAATAACTAGCATAACCCCT
TGGGGCCTCTAAACGGGTCTTGAGGGGTTTTTTGCTGAAAGGAGGAACTATATCCGGAT
