>Addgene plasmid #72387 | pJK614 | addgene partial sequence | sequence record 136127 | T7 5'-TAATACGACTCACTATAGGG-3'
TTTTGTTTAACTTTAAGAAGGAGATATACATATGAAAGTATTAGTGATTGGTAACGGAGGACGTGAGCAC
GCGCTGGCCTGGAAAGCGGCGCAGTCGCCGCTGGTTGAAACTGTTTTTGTTGCTCCGGGTAATGCAGGCA
CTGCGCTGGAACCCGCGCTACAGAACGTCGCTATCGGCGTAACCGATATCCCGGCGCTGTTGGATTTCGC
ACAAAACGAAAAGATTGATCTGACCATCGTCGGCCCGGAAGCGCCGCTGGTGAAAGGCGTGGTCGATATC
TTCCGCGCCGCCGGGCTGAAAATCTTCGGCCCAACCGCAGGTGCGGCCCAACTGGAAGGCTCAAAAGCGT
TTACCAAAGATTTCCTGGCCCGCCATAAGATCCCTACGGCGGAATACCAGAACTTCACCGAGGTAGAACC
TGCGCTGGCGTATCTGCGTGAGAAAGGCGCGCCAATCGTCATTAAAGCGGACGGTCTGGCTGCCGGGAAA
GGCGTTATCGTGGCGATGACGCTGGAAGAAGCGGAAGCGGCTGTTCACGATATGCTGGCGGGCAACGCTT
TTGGCGACGCGGGTCATCGCATCGTTATCGAAGAGTTCCTCGATGGCGAAGAAGCGAGCTTTATCGTGAT
GGTGGACGGAGAGCATGTGCTGCCGATGGCTACCAGCCAGGATCACAAACGCGTAGGCGATAAAGATACC
GGACCAAACACCGGCGGGATGGGCGCTTACTCCCCCGCGCCGGTAGTAACCGATGAAGTTCATCAGCGCA
CCATGGAACGTATCATCTGGCCAACCGTGAAAGGCATGGCGGCGGAAGGCAACACCTACACCGGTTTTCT
CTACGCGGGCCTGATGATCGACAAACAGGGCAATCCGAAGGTTATCGAATTTAACTGCCGCTTTGGCGAT
CCGGAAACCCAGCCGATTATGCTGCGCATGAAGTCCGATCTGGTTGAGCTCTGCCTGGCAGCCTGTGAAG
GGAAGCTGGACGAGAAAACATCCGAGTGGGATGAACGCGCTTCTCTCGGCGTG
