>Addgene plasmid #72387 | pJK614 | addgene partial sequence | sequence record 136128 | T7term 5'-GCTAGTTATTGCTCAGCGG-3'
TTTCGGGCTTTGTTAGCAGCCGGATCTCAGTGGTGGTGGTGGTGGTGCTCGAGTGAGTTCTGCTCGCGTT
CGATAGCGCGCCAGCCGATATCTTTCCGGCAGAAGCAGTCGTCCCAGTGAATATCGGTCATTAAGGCATA
AGCGCGTTTCTGCGCTTCTGCCACGGTATGACCCAGCGCGGTGACGCACAGTACGCGCCCGCCGCTGGTC
ACTACCTGCTCGTCATCCGCCAGTTTTGTGCCTGCATGGAACACTTTGCCGTCTTCCACTTCTTCCAGCG
GCAGGCCGTGGATCACATCACCGGTGCGGTAATCGCCCGGATATCCACCCGCAGCCATCACCACGCCGAG
AGAAGCGCGTTCATCCCACTCGGATGTTTTCTCGTCCAGCTTCCCTTCACAGGCTGCCAGGCAGAGCTCA
ACCAGATCGGACTTCATGCGCAGCATAATCGGCTGGGTTTCCGGATCGCCAAAGCGGCAGTTAAATTCGA
TAACCTTCGGATTGCCCTGTTTGTCGATCATCAGGCCCGCGTAGAGAAAACCGGTGTAGGTGTTGCCTTC
CGCCGCCATGCCTTTCACGGTTGGCCAGATGATACGTTCCATGGTGCGCTGATGAACTTCATCGGTTACT
ACCGGCGCGGGGGAGTAAGCGCCCATCCCGCCGGTGTTTGGTCCGGTATCTTTATCGCCTACGCGTTTGT
GATCCTGGCTGGTAGCCATCGGCAGCACATGCTCTCCGTCCACCATCACGATAAAGCTCGCTTCTTCGCC
ATCGAGGAACTCTTCGATAACGATGCGATGACCCGCGTCGCCAAAAGCGTTGCCCGCCAGCATATCGTGA
ACAGCCGCTTCCGCTTCTTCCAGCGTCATCGCCACGATAACGCCTTTCCCGGCAGCCAGACCGTCCGCTT
TAATGACGATTGGCGCGCCTTTCTCACGCAGATACGCCAGCGCAGGTTCTACCTCGGTGAAGTTCTGGTA
TTCCGCCGTAGGGATCTTATGGCGGGCCAGGAAATCTTTGGTAAACGCTTTTGAGCCTTCCAGTTGGGCC
GCACCTGCGGTTGGGCCGAAGATTT
